Addgene plasmid #174780: pZA67
Purpose: In planta gene expression
Depositing lab: Sophien Kamoun. Depositing organization: Sainsbury Laboratory, Norwich. Publication: A vector system for fast-forward studies of the HOPZ-ACTIVATED RESISTANCE1 (ZAR1) resistosome in the model plant Nicotiana benthamiana. Harant A, Pai H, Sakai T, Kamoun S, Adachi H. Plant Physiol. 2022 Jan 20;188(1):70-80. doi: 10.1093/plphys/kiab471. PubMed 34633454.
Backbone
  Vector backbone: pICH86988
  Backbone manufacturer: https://www.addgene.org/48076/
  Vector type: Plant Expression
Growth in bacteria
  Bacterial resistance: Kanamycin, 50 μg/mL
  Growth temperature: 37°C
  Growth strain: DH5alpha
  Copy number: High Copy
Gene/Insert
  Gene/Insert name: GG_NbZAR1syn-L17E-eGFP, Kmr plant selection marker
  Species: N. benthamiana
  Mutation: L17E
  Tag / fusion protein: eGFP (C terminal on insert)
  Cloning method: Restriction Enzyme; 5′ cloning site unknown (unknown if destroyed)
Terms and licenses: Academic/Nonprofit Terms; Industry Terms: Not Available to Industry
How to cite: pZA67 was a gift from Sophien Kamoun (Addgene plasmid # 174780 ; http://n2t.net/addgene:174780 ; RRID:Addgene_174780)
