[The description below was written by a language model from this plasmid's Addgene catalogue record and pLannotate feature annotations shown in this document.]
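Description:
pZA67 is a binary T-DNA plant expression vector built on the pICH86988 backbone for in planta gene expression, presumably delivered via Agrobacterium given its T-DNA borders and pVS1 replicon. In E. coli it is maintained at high copy from a ColE1/pUC-type origin. The pVS1 oriV, RepA and StaA functions provide replication and stable inheritance in Agrobacterium, and a small incP oriV fragment is also annotated. Bacterial selection is by kanamycin, through an aphA-3 aminoglycoside phosphotransferase gene driven by the bla promoter.

Two cassettes lie between the nopaline-type left and right border repeats. The first is a plant selection marker, nptII (neo) under the NOS promoter and NOS terminator, which confers kanamycin resistance on plant cells. The second is the payload, expressed from a CaMV 35S promoter followed by the TMV Ω translational enhancer and closed by the OCS terminator. An annotated fragment of a CaMV coding region upstream of the core promoter most likely reflects extended 35S upstream sequence rather than an expressed gene. The payload is NbZAR1syn, which by its name is a synthetic version of the Nicotiana benthamiana NLR immune receptor ZAR1, carrying an L17E substitution and fused at its C terminus to eGFP. The automated annotation labels these two open reading frames by similarity as the Arabidopsis ZAR1 homologue (RPP13L4) and as EBFP, but the catalogue entry identifies them as N. benthamiana ZAR1 and eGFP.

The plasmid belongs to a vector set for studying the ZAR1 resistosome in N. benthamiana. The record does not state the functional consequence of L17E. The eGFP fusion would allow the mutant receptor's accumulation and localisation to be followed.
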