Features (pLannotate 1.2.2; 19 found; start..end, strand, type, name):
     32..56      +  misc_feature   RB T-DNA repeat: right border repeat from nopaline C58 T-DNA
    179..767     -  rep_origin     ori: high-copy-number ColE1/pMB1/pBR322/pUC origin of replication
    938..1732    -  CDS            KanR: aminoglycoside phosphotransferase; aphA-3; confers resistance to kanamycin
   1733..1837    -  promoter       AmpR promoter: bla
   1854..1914    -  rep_origin     oriV (fragment): incP origin of replication
   2120..2314    -  rep_origin     pVS1 oriV: origin of replication for the Pseudomonas plasmid pVS1 (Heeb et al., 2000)
   2380..3453    -  CDS            pVS1 RepA: replication protein from the Pseudomonas plasmid pVS1 (Heeb et al., 2000)
   3882..4511    -  CDS            pVS1 StaA: stability protein from the Pseudomonas plasmid pVS1 (Heeb et al., 2000)
   4775..4799    +  misc_feature   LB T-DNA repeat: left border repeat from nopaline C58 T-DNA
   5009..5192    +  promoter       NOS promoter: nopaline synthase promoter NOS promoter
   5213..6004    +  CDS            neo: KKA2_KLEPN - Also known as kan, nptII. Experimental evidence at protein level: Swiss-Prot protein existence level 1. Resistance to kanamycin, neomycin, paromomycin, ribostamycin, butirosin and gentamicin B. From Klebsiella pneumoniae.
   6033..6285    +  terminator     NOS terminator: nopaline synthase terminator and poly(A) signal
   6311..7117    +  CDS            IBMP_CAMVB (fragment): Experimental evidence at protein level: Swiss-Prot protein existence level 1. Enhances the ribosomal termination-reinitiation event leading to the translation of major open reading frames on the polycistronic viral RNAs. From Cauliflower mosaic virus (strain Bari 1) (CaMV).
   7301..7646    +  promoter       CaMV 35S promoter: strong constitutive promoter from cauliflower mosaic virus
   7598..7644    +  promoter       minimal CaMV 35S promoter: minimal 35S promoter from cauliflower mosaic virus
   7675..7728    +  misc_feature   TMV Ω: translational enhancer from the tobacco mosaic virus 5'-leader sequence (Gallie et al., 1988)
   7737..10256   +  CDS            RPP13L4: R13L4_ARATH - Also known as ZAR1 From Arabidopsis thaliana (Mouse-ear cress).
  10278..10997   +  CDS            EBFP: enhanced blue variant of GFP mammalian codon-optimized
  11005..11712   +  terminator     OCS terminator: octopine synthase terminator
>Addgene plasmid #174780 | pZA67 | addgene full sequence | sequence record 344644 | Addgene NGS Result
GGGACACGAAGTGGTTTAAACTATCAGTGTTTGACAGGATATATTGGCGGGTAAACCTAAGAGAAAAGAG
CGTTTATTAGAATAATCGGATATTTAAAAGGGCGTGAAAAGGTTTATCCGTTCGTCCATTTGTATGTGCC
AACCACAGGAACCGTAAAAAGGCCGCGTTGCTGGCGTTTTTCCATAGGCTCCGCCCCCCTGACGAGCATC
ACAAAAATCGACGCTCAAGTCAGAGGTGGCGAAACCCGACAGGACTATAAAGATACCAGGCGTTTCCCCC
TGGAAGCTCCCTCGTGCGCTCTCCTGTTCCGACCCTGCCGCTTACCGGATACCTGTCCGCCTTTCTCCCT
TCGGGAAGCGTGGCGCTTTCTCATAGCTCACGCTGTAGGTATCTCAGTTCGGTGTAGGTCGTTCGCTCCA
AGCTGGGCTGTGTGCACGAACCCCCCGTTCAGCCCGACCGCTGCGCCTTATCCGGTAACTATCGTCTTGA
GTCCAACCCGGTAAGACACGACTTATCGCCACTGGCAGCAGCCACTGGTAACAGGATTAGCAGAGCGAGG
TATGTAGGCGGTGCTACAGAGTTCTTGAAGTGGTGGCCTAACTACGGCTACACTAGAAGGACAGTATTTG
GTATCTGCGCTCTGCTGAAGCCAGTTACCTTCGGAAAAAGAGTTGGTAGCTCTTGATCCGGCAAACAAAC
CACCGCTGGTAGCGGTGGTTTTTTTGTTTGCAAGCAGCAGATTACGCGCAGAAAAAAAGGATCTCAAGAA
GATCCTTTGATCTTTTCTACGGGGTCTGACGCTCAGTGGAACGAAAACTCACGTTAAGGGATTTTGGTCA
TGAGATTATCAAAAAGGATCTTCACCTAGATCCTTTTAAATTAAAAATGAAGTTTTAAATCAATCTAAAG
TATATATGAGTAAACTTGGTCTGACAGCTAAAACAATTCATCCAGTAAAATATAATATTTTATTTTCTCC
CAATCAGGCTTGATCCCCAGTAAGTCAAAAAATAGCTCGACATACTGTTCTTCCCCGATATCCTCCCTGA
TCGACCGGACGCAGAAGGCAATGTCATACCACTTGTCCGCCCTGCCGCTTCTCCCAAGATCAATAAAGCC
ACTTACTTTGCCATCTTTCACAAAGATGTTGCTGTCTCCCAGGTCGCCGTGGGAAAAGACAAGTTCCTCT
TCGGGCTTTTCCGTCTTTAAAAAATCATACAGCTCGCGCGGATCTTTAAATGGAGTGTCCTCTTCCCAGT
TTTCGCAATCCACATCGGCCAGATCGTTATTCAGTAAGTAATCCAATTCGGCTAAGCGGCTGTCTAAGCT
ATTCGTATAGGGACAATCCGATATGTCGATGGAGTGAAAGAGCCTGATGCACTCCGCATACAGCTCGATA
ATCTTTTCAGGGCTTTGTTCATCTTCATACTCTTCCGAGCAAAGGACGCCATCGGCCTCACTCATGAGCA
GATTGCTCCAGCCATCATGCCGTTCAAAGTGCAGGACCTTTGGAACAGGCAGCTTTCCTTCCAGCCATAG
CATCATGTCCTTTTCCCGTTCCACATCATAGGTGGTCCCTTTATACCGGCTGTCCGTCATTTTTAAATAT
AGGTTTTCATTTTCTCCCACCAGCTTATATACCTTAGCAGGAGACATTCCTTCCGTATCTTTTGCGCAGC
GGTATTTTTCGATCAGTTTTTTCAATTCCGGTGATATTCTCATTTTAGCCATACTCTTCCTTTTTCAATA
TTATTGAAGCATTTATCAAGGTTATTGTCTCATGAGCGGATACATATTTGAATGTATTTAGAAAAATAAA
CAAATAGGGGTTCCGCGCACGAATTGGCCAGCGCTGCCATTTTTGGGGTGAGGCCGTTCGCGGCCGAGGG
GCGCAGCCCCTGGGGGGATGGGAGCTCGGTGCCTTGATGTGGGCGCCGGCGGTCGAGTGGCGACGGCGCG
GCTTGTCCGCGCCCTGGTAGATTGCCTGGCCGTAGGCCAGCCATTTTTGAGCGGCCAGCGGCCGCGATAG
GCCGACGCGAAGCGGCGGGGCGTAGGGAGCGCAGCGACCGAAGGGTAGGCGCTTTTTGCAGCTCTTCGGC
TGTGCGCTGGCCAGACAGTTATGCACAGGCCAGGCGGGTTTTAAGAGTTTTAATAAGTTTTAAAGAGTTT
TAGGCGGAAAAATCGCCTTTTTTCTCTTTTATATCAGTCACTTACATGTGTGACCGGTTCCCAATGTACG
GCTTTGGGTTCCCAATGTACGGGTTCCGGTTCCCAATGTACGGCTTTGGGTTCCCAATGTACGTGCTATC
CACAGGAAAGAAGCTTTTTCGACCTTTTTCCCCTGCTAGGGCAATTTGCCCTAGCATCTGCTCCGTACAT
TAGGAACCGGCGGATGCTTCGCCCTCGATCAGGTTGCGGTAGCGCATGACTAGGATCGGGCCAGCCTGCC
CCGCCTCCTCCTTCAAATCGTACTCCGGCAGGTCATTTGACCCGATCAGCTTGCGCACGGTGAAACAGAA
CTTCTTGAACTCTCCGGCGCTGCCACTGCGTTCGTAGATCGTCTTGAACAACCATCTGGCTTCTGCCTTG
CCTGCGGCGCGGCGTGCCAGGCGGTAGAGAAAACGGCCGATGCCGGGATCGATCAAAAAGTAATCGGGGT
GAACCGTCAGCACGTCCGGGTTCTTGCCTTCTGTGATCTCGCGGTACATCCAATCAGCTAGCTCGATCTC
GATGTACTCCGGCCGCCCGGTTTCGCTCTTTACGATCTTGTAGCGGCTAATCAAGGCTTCACCCTCGGAT
ACCGTCACCAGGCGGCCGTTCTTGGCCTTCTTCGTACGCTGCATGGCAACGTGCGTGGTGTTTAACCGAA
TGCAGGTTTCTACCAGGTCGTCTTTCTGCTTTCCGCCATCGGCTCGCCGGCAGAACTTGAGTACGTCCGC
AACGTGTGGACGGAACACGCGGCCGGGCTTGTCTCCCTTCCCTTCCCGGTATCGGTTCATGGATTCGGTT
AGATGGGAAACCGCCATCAGTACCAGGTCGTAATCCCACACACTGGCCATGCCGGCCGGCCCTGCGGAAA
CCTCTACGTGCCCGTCTGGAAGCTCGTAGCGGATCACCTCGCCAGCTCGTCGGTCACGCTTCGACAGACG
GAAAACGGCCACGTCCATGATGCTGCGACTATCGCGGGTGCCCACGTCATAGAGCATCGGAACGAAAAAA
TCTGGTTGCTCGTCGCCCTTGGGCGGCTTCCTAATCGACGACGCACCGGCTGCCGGCGGTTGCCGGGATT
CTTTGCGGATTCGATCAGCGGCCGCTTGCCACGATTCACCGGGGCGTGCTTCTGCCTCGATGCGTTGCCG
CTGGGCGGCCTGCGCGGCCTTCAACTTCTCCACCAGGTCATCACCCAGCGCCGCGCCGATTTGTACCGGG
CCGGATGGTTTGCGACCGCTCACGCCGATTCCTCGGGCTTGGGGGTTCCAGTGCCATTGCAGGGCCGGCA
GACAACCCAGCCGCTTACGCCTGGCCAACCGCCCGTTCCTCCACACATGGGGCATTCCACGGCGTCGGTG
CCTGGTTGTTCTTGATTTTCCATGCCGCCTCCTTTAGCCGCTAAAATTCATCTACTCATTTATTCATTTG
CTCATTTACTCTGGTAGCTGCGCGATGTATTCAGATAGCAGCTCGGTAATGGTCTTGCCTTGGCGTACCG
CGTACATCTTCAGCTTGGTGTGATCCTCCGCCGGCAACTGAAAGTTGACCCGCTTCATGGCTGGCGTGTC
TGCCAGGCTGGCCAACGTTGCAGCCTTGCTGCTGCGTGCGCTCGGACGGCCGGCACTTAGCGTGTTTGTG
CTTTTGCTCATTTTCTCTTTACCTCATTAACTCAAATGAGTTTTGATTTAATTTCAGCGGCCAGCGCCTG
GACCTCGCGGGCAGCGTCGCCCTCGGGTTCTGATTCAAGAACGGTTGTGCCGGCGGCGGCAGTGCCTGGG
TAGCTCACGCGCTGCGTGATACGGGACTCAAGAATGGGCAGCTCGTACCCGGCCAGCGCCTCGGCAACCT
CACCGCCGATGCGCGTGCCTTTGATCGCCCGCGACACGACAAAGGCCGCTTGTAGCCTTCCATCCGTGAC
CTCAATGCGCTGCTTAACCAGCTCCACCAGGTCGGCGGTGGCCCATATGTCGTAAGGGCTTGGCTGCACC
GGAATCAGCACGAAGTCGGCTGCCTTGATCGCGGACACAGCCAAGTCCGCCGCCTGGGGCGCTCCGTCGA
TCACTACGAAGTCGCGCCGGCCGATGGCCTTCACGTCGCGGTCAATCGTCGGGCGGTCGATGCCGACAAC
GGTTAGCGGTTGATCTTCCCGCACGGCCGCCCAATCGCGGGCACTGCCCTGGGGATCGGAATCGACTAAC
AGAACATCGGCCCCGGCGAGTTGCAGGGCGCGGGCTAGATGGGTTGCGATGGTCGTCTTGCCTGACCCGC
CTTTCTGGTTAAGTACAGCGATAACCTTCATGCGTTCCCCTTGCGTATTTGTTTATTTACTCATCGCATC
ATATACGCAGCGACCGCATGACGCAAGCTGTTTTACTCAAATACACATCACCTTTTTAGACGGCGGCGCT
CGGTTTCTTCAGCGGCCAAGCTGGCCGGCCAGGCCGCCAGCTTGGCATCAGACAAACCGGCCAGGATTTC
ATGCAGCCGCACGGCTGATGGGCTGCCTGTATCGAGTGGTGATTTTGTGCCGAGCTGCCGGTCGGGGAGC
TGTTGGCTGGCTGGTGGCAGGATATATTGTGGTGTAAACAAATTGACGCTTAGACAACTTAATAACACAT
TGCGGACGTTTTTAATGTACTGGGGTGGATGCAGTGGGCCCCACTCTGTGTGCCGAATTCGGATCCGGAG
AGCGGAGAATTAAGGGAGTCACGTTATGACCCCCGCCGATGACGCGGGACAAGCCGTTTTACGTTTGGAA
CTGACAGAACCGCAACGTTGAAGGAGCCACTCAGCCGCGGGTTTCTGGAGTTTAATGAGCTAAGCACATA
CGTCAGAAACCATTATTGCGCGTTCAAAAGTCGCCTAAGGTCACTATCAGCTAGCAAATATTTCTTGTCA
AAAATGCTCCACTGACGTTCCATAAATTCCCCTCGGTATCCAATTAGAGTCTCATATTCACTCTCAATCC
AAATAATCTGCACCGGATCTGGATCGTTTCGCATGATTGAACAAGATGGATTGCACGCAGGTTCTCCGGC
CGCTTGGGTGGAGAGGCTATTCGGCTATGACTGGGCACAACAGACAATCGGCTGCTCTGATGCCGCCGTG
TTCCGGCTGTCAGCGCAGGGGCGCCCGGTTCTTTTTGTCAAGACCGACCTGTCCGGTGCCCTGAATGAAC
TCCAGGACGAGGCAGCGCGGCTATCGTGGCTGGCCACGACGGGCGTTCCTTGCGCAGCTGTGCTCGACGT
TGTCACTGAAGCGGGAAGGGACTGGCTGCTATTGGGCGAAGTGCCGGGGCAGGATCTCCTGTCATCTCAC
CTTGCTCCTGCCGAGAAAGTATCCATCATGGCTGATGCAATGCGGCGGCTGCATACGCTTGATCCGGCTA
CCTGCCCATTCGACCACCAAGCGAAACATCGCATCGAGCGAGCACGTACTCGGATGGAAGCCGGTCTTGT
CGATCAGGATGATCTGGACGAAGAGCATCAGGGGCTCGCGCCAGCCGAACTGTTCGCCAGGCTCAAGGCG
CGTATGCCCGACGGCGAGGATCTCGTCGTGACTCATGGCGATGCCTGCTTGCCGAATATCATGGTGGAAA
ATGGCCGCTTTTCTGGATTCATCGACTGTGGCCGGCTGGGTGTGGCGGACCGCTATCAGGACATAGCGTT
GGCTACCCGTGATATTGCTGAAGAGCTTGGCGGCGAATGGGCTGACCGCTTCCTCGTGCTTTACGGTATC
GCCGCTCCCGATTCGCAGCGCATCGCCTTCTATCGCCTTCTTGACGAGTTCTTCTGAGCGGGTCTGGATC
TAGAGTCAAGCAGATCGTTCAAACATTTGGCAATAAAGTTTCTTAAGATTGAATCCTGTTGCCGGTCTTG
CGATGATTATCATATAATTTCTGTTGAATTACGTTAAGCATGTAATAATTAACATGTAATGCATGACGTT
ATTTATGAGATGGGTTTTTATGATTAGAGTCCCGCAATTATACATTTAATACGCGATAGAAAACAAAATA
TAGCGCGCAAACTAGGATAAATTATCGCGCGCGGTGTCATCTATGTTACTAGATCGACGCTGCAAGAATT
CAAGCTTGGAGGAATTCCAATCCCACAAAAATCTGAGCTTAACAGCACAGTTGCTCCTCTCAGAGCAGAA
TCGGGTATTCAACACCCTCATATCAACTACTACGTTGTGTATAACGGTCCACATGCCGGTATATACGATG
ACTGGGGTTGTACAAAGGCGGCAACAAACGGCGTTCCCGGAGTTGCACACAAGAAATTTGCCACTATTAC
AGAGGCAAGAGCAGCAGCTGACGCGTACACAACAAGTCAGCAAACAGACAGGTTGAACTTCATCCCCAAA
GGAGAAGCTCAACTCAAGCCCAAGAGCTTTGCTAAGGCCCTAACAAGCCCACCAAAGCAAAAAGCCCACT
GGCTCACGCTAGGAACCAAAAGGCCCAGCAGTGATCCAGCCCCAAAAGAGATCTCCTTTGCCCCGGAGAT
TACAATGGACGATTTCCTCTATCTTTACGATCTAGGAAGGAAGTTCGAAGGTGAAGGTGACGACACTATG
TTCACCACTGATAATGAGAAGGTTAGCCTCTTCAATTTCAGAAAGAATGCTGACCCACAGATGGTTAGAG
AGGCCTACGCAGCAAGTCTCATCAAGACGATCTACCCGAGTAACAATCTCCAGGAGATCAAATACCTTCC
CAAGAAGGTTAAAGATGCAGTCAAAAGATTCAGGACTAATTGCATCAAGAACACAGAGAAAGACATATTT
CTCAAGATCAGAAGTACTATTCCAGTATGGACGATTCAAGGCTTGCTTCATAAACCAAGGCAAGTAATAG
AGATTGGAGTCTCTAAAAAGGTAGTTCCTACTGAATCTAAGGCCATGCATGGAGTCTAAGATTCAAATCG
AGGATCTAACAGAACTCGCCGTCAAGACTGGCGAACAGTTCATACAGAGTCTTTTACGACTCAATGACAA
GAAGAAAATCTTCGTCAACATGGTGGAGCACGACACTCTGGTCTACTCCAAAAATGTCAAAGATACAGTC
TCAGAAGATCAAAGGGCTATTGAGACTTTTCAACAAAGGATAATTTCGGGAAACCTCCTCGGATTCCATT
GCCCAGCTATCTGTCACTTCATCGAAAGGACAGTAGAAAAGGAAGGTGGCTCCTACAAATGCCATCATTG
CGATAAAGGAAAGGCTATCATTCAAGATCTCTCTGCCGACAGTGGTCCCAAAGATGGACCCCCACCCACG
AGGAGCATCGTGGAAAAAGAAGAGGTTCCAACCACGTCTACAAAGCAAGTGGATTGATGTGACATCTCCA
CTGACGTAAGGGATGACGCACAATCCCACTATCCTTCGCAAGACCCTTCCTCTATATAAGGAAGTTCATT
TCATTTGGAGAGGACACGCTCGAGTATAAGAGCTCATTTTTACAACAATTACCAACAACAACAAACAACA
AACAACATTACAATTACATTTACAATTATCGATACAATGGTTGATGCTGTTGTTACAGTTTTTCTTGAAA
AGCTTCTTCATGTTGAAACTGAAGAATCTAGATTTTTGACTAAGTATAGACAACAGTTCGAGAAGCTTAA
GAACGAACTTCTTTTCATGCAGTCTTTCCTTAAGGACGCTGAAAGACTTAAAAGAAAGAATAACACTTTG
AAGGGTGTGATGTCTTGCCTTAGGGACTTGATCTTCGAGGCTGAGGAGATCTTGGAGGATTGCCAGAACC
AGTCTGCTGACTCTGATAGAGCTACTACTTGCTTCCACCCTAAGAGGTTGTCTCTTAGGCACCAGACTGG
AAAGTGTCTTGCAAAGATTAATGATAGGATTTCTGAAATTAAGCAGAATATTTCTACATATCTTGGTGTG
CCTCTTTTGGAGGAGGGTTCTATGGAGGCTCACAATAACCTTATGTCTAGATGGACATCTTCCCTTTATG
ACCACACTCAGGTAGTTGGTTTGGAAGGTGACACTGAGAAGATAAAGGATTGGCTATTTGAAGCAAGAGA
TGGTTTACTTACCATTGCATTTGTGGGTATGGGAGGACTTGGTAAAACCACTCTTGCTCAGAAAGTTTTC
AATGACAAAAGGGTGGAGGATCACTTGGAGAGGAGGATTTGGGTGTCTGTTTCTCAAACATTTACTGAGG
AACAAGTCATGAGAAGCATATTGAGGAGTTTAGGAGATGCATGTGTTGGTGATGACCAGTGTGAACTGTT
AAGAAAAATAAACCAGTACCTTTTGGGAAAGAGGTTTTTGATTGTTATGGATGATGTTTGGAGCTGGGAC
AATGCCTGGTGGCAAAAAATCTATACTGGACTGCCCAAAGGAAATGGGAGCACTGTTATTGTAACAACGA
GAAATGAGCTAGTCGCTCGCAAGATGGGAGTTACAGAAGCAAGAATACATTGGCCAAAATTCCTCAATGA
GCACTACAGTTGGTTACTATTCCGGAAGATTGCATTTGCAGGAAGTGCAGGTGAATGCCATTTCCCCGAG
TTGGAGGACGTGGGAAAGGAGATTGTGGAAAAATGCAAGGGACTTCCTTTAGCAATCAAAGCAGTAGGAG
GAGTGATGCTTTGCAAGCCATCTTACTATCACGAATGGAGGCGTATTTCAAATCATTTCCGTGATGAATT
GAAAGAAAATGATGACTCAGTGATGGCCTCACTACAGTTGAGCTATGATGAACTCCCTCCTTACTTGAAA
TCCTGTTTCCTCTGTTTTTCACTCTTTCCTGAGGATTGTGTCATACCAAAAGACCAACTGATCCGTTGGT
GGATTGGAGAAGGTTTCATACCTCTGAGAAGTGGTAGGTTATCGACTGAAGTGGGAGAAGATTGTTTCTC
ACAACTATCCAATCGGTGTTTGATAGAAGTTGTTGATAAGGCTTACAATGGTGTGATCCACACATGCAAA
ATGCATGACATGGTTCGTGACTTGGTGATCAAATTAGCCGAGGATGATGCATTTTTCACCCCAGCTGATG
CAACTTGTCGGCATTTGGGTATTAAGAGTGAGATGAATTGGAAGCAACTATTGAGCAATCAAAAATTACG
AGCACTGCTAACAACCACCAAGAGTGGTGAAGTTAACAAAATCCATTCCGACATTGCCAAGAAGCTGTGC
AAGAGTCGACACCTCCAAGTATTGGATCTGTCAAAATCAATTTTCGATGTGCCTCTTTCAAGTTTGTTGG
AAGGAATTGGATCTGCTAAGCAGCTCACTTATCTCAGTTTAAGCAATACACATCCAATGATTGGAGTTCC
AGCTTCCATATCCAAGCTTGAAAAATTACAGATTTTGGATTTCAGCTATTGCCAAAATATGAAAATGCTC
CCCTCTTGCGTTCTGACATTTGAGGAACTTGCTGTTTTGGATGTGAACAACTGTGGTTCCCTTGAGTACC
TTCCAAAAGGATTAAGTAGGCTTTCCAATCTTCAAGTATTGCTTGGGTTTAAGCCTGCAAAATTAAGCCA
ACCAGGAGGTTGTCGTATTGCTGAGCTCAGAAGCCTGACTCGACTCAGAACTCTCAGTTTAAGACTAACC
GAAAATGAGGAGATTGGAGACGATGAGGGGAACGCACTGGTAGATCTCCAAGAACTTCAATTTTTAACAA
TAAGTTGCTTTGGCAGTCAAGATAATGGACTTGCGACAAAACTTGGTAGACTTTATCCTCCACGACAACT
CCACGAGCTGATTCTCAAATTTTATCCAAGTAAGACAAGTCCTGAATGGCTTAACCCCAATCTCTCCCCC
ATGTTGCGATATTTATCAATCATCTCTGGTGATATTACACAAATGCACGAGAACTTCTGGGGTGATGGTA
GTACTGCTTGGAAAATTGAGGGCTTAATGTTGGAATCTTTATCGGATTTGAGATTGGAATGGTCAGCAAT
GCATCAAGTCATGCCTTCGTTAAGAATACTCAAGGTTAGCTGGTGCCCTGAGTTGGAGTCATTTCCAATT
GAAGATGCAGGGTTTAGAGGGGGTCTATGGAAGAAGGAAGAACATAGGAACGGTTCGATGGTGAGCAAGG
GCGAGGAGCTGTTCACCGGGGTGGTGCCCATCCTGGTCGAGCTGGACGGCGACGTAAACGGCCACAAGTT
CAGCGTGTCCGGCGAGGGCGAGGGCGATGCCACCTACGGCAAGCTGACCCTGAAGTTCATCTGCACCACC
GGCAAGCTGCCCGTGCCCTGGCCCACCCTCGTGACCACCCTGACCTACGGCGTGCAGTGCTTCAGCCGCT
ACCCCGACCACATGAAGCAGCACGACTTCTTCAAGTCCGCCATGCCCGAAGGCTACGTCCAGGAGCGCAC
CATCTTCTTCAAGGACGACGGCAACTACAAGACCCGCGCCGAGGTGAAGTTCGAGGGCGACACCCTGGTG
AACAGCATCGAGCTGAAGGGCATCGACTTCAAGGAGGACGGCAACATCCTGGGGCACAAGCTGGAGTACA
ACTACAACAGCCACAACGTCTATATCATGGCCGACAAGCAGAAGAACGGCATCAAGGTGAACTTCAAGAT
CCGCCACAACATCGAGGACGGCAGCGTGCAGCTCGCCGACCACTACCAGCAGAACACCCCCATCGGCGAC
GGCCCCGTGCTGCTGCCCGACAACCACTACCTGAGCACCCAGTCCGCCCTGAGCAAAGACCCCAACGAGA
AGCGCGATCACATGGTCCTGCTGGAGTTCGTGACCGCCGCCGGGATCACTCTCGGCATGGACGAGCTGTA
CAAGTGAGCTTGTCCTGCTTTAATGAGATATGCGAGAAGCCTATGATCGCATGATATTTGCTTTCAATTC
TGTTGTGCACGTTGTAAAAAACCTGAGCATGTGTAGCTCAGATCCTTACCGCCGGTTTCGGTTCATTCTA
ATGAATATATCACCCGTTACTATCGTATTTTTATGAATAATATTCTCCGTTCAATTTACTGATTGTACCC
TACTACTTATATGTACAATATTAAAATGAAAACAATATATTGTGCTGAATAGGTTTATAGCGACATCTAT
GATAGAGCGCCACAATAACAAACAATTGCGTTTTATTATTACAAATCCAATTTTAAAAAAAGCGGCAGAA
CCGGTCAAACCTAAAAGACTGATTACATAAATCTTATTCAAATTTCAAAAGTGCCCCAGGGGCTAGTATC
TACGACACACCGAGCGGCGAACTAATAACGCTCACTGAAGGGAACTCCGGTTCCCCGCCGGCGCGCATGG
GTGAGATTCCTTGAAGTTGAGTATTGGCCGTCCGCTCTACCGAAAGTTACGGGCACCATTCAACCCGGTC
CAGCACGGCGGCCGGGTAACCGACTTGCTGCCCCGAGAATTATGCAGCATTTTTTTGGTGTATGTGGGCC
CCAAATGAAGTGCAGGTCAAACCTTGACAGTGACGACAAATCGTTGGGCGGGTCCAGGGCGAATTTTGCG
ACAACATGTCGAGGCTCAGCAGGACCGCTACTAGAGGATGCACATGTGACCGA
